Addgene plasmid #43737: IV-ACG
Depositing lab: Chad Cowan & Kiran Musunuru. Depositing organization: Harvard University. Publication: A TALEN Genome-Editing System for Generating Human Stem Cell-Based Disease Models. Ding Q, Lee YK, Schaefer EA, Peters DT, Veres A, Kim K, Kuperwasser N, Motola DL, Meissner TB, Hendriks WT, Trevisan M, Gupta RM, Moisan A, Banks E, Friesen M, Schinzel RT, Xia F, Tang A, Xia Y, Figueroa E, Wann A, Ahfeldt T, Daheron L, Zhang F, Rubin LL, Peng LF, Chung RT, Musunuru K, Cowan CA. Cell Stem Cell. 2012 Dec 12. pii: S1934-5909(12)00645-5. doi: 10.1016/j.stem.2012.11.011. PubMed 23246482.
Backbone
  Vector backbone: pCRII-TOPO
  Backbone manufacturer: Invitrogen
  Backbone size w/o insert (bp): 3973
  Vector type: Bacterial Cloning
Growth in bacteria
  Bacterial resistance: Ampicillin and Kanamycin, 100 & 50 μg/mL
  Growth temperature: 37°C
  Growth strain: Top10
  Copy number: High Copy
Gene/Insert
  Gene/Insert name: IV-ACG
  Species: Synthetic
  Insert size (bp): 279
  Cloning method: TOPO Cloning
  Sequencing primers: 5′ T7; 3′ M13-rev
Terms and licenses: Academic/Nonprofit Terms; Industry Terms: Not Available to Industry
How to cite: IV-ACG was a gift from Chad Cowan & Kiran Musunuru (Addgene plasmid # 43737 ; http://n2t.net/addgene:43737 ; RRID:Addgene_43737)
