[The description below was written by a language model from this plasmid's Addgene catalogue record.]
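Description:
IV-ACG is a bacterial cloning plasmid built on the pCRII-TOPO backbone (about 4 kb without insert), carrying a short synthetic insert of 279 bp that was introduced by TOPO cloning. It is a high-copy plasmid propagated in E. coli, and selection can be made with ampicillin and kanamycin, since the backbone carries both resistance markers. The record lists no mammalian expression elements, and the vector type is given simply as bacterial cloning, so the plasmid serves as a storage and source vector for its insert rather than as an expression construct. The insert is flanked by standard T7 and M13-reverse primer sites, which are the recorded sequencing primers for verifying it.

The catalogue fields do not describe the insert's content beyond its name, synthetic origin and size, and no feature table is provided. The associated publication describes a TALEN genome-editing system for generating human stem cell-based disease models. In that context, the name plausibly denotes a pre-assembled module of TAL effector repeats recognising the DNA triplet A-C-G and intended for position IV in a hierarchical assembly scheme. A 279 bp insert is roughly consistent with about three repeat units of around 100 bp each, although this interpretation is an inference from the name and is not stated in the record. Under that reading, the plasmid would be one member of a library of repeat-module plasmids whose inserts are excised or amplified and joined in order to build custom TALE DNA-binding arrays. Those arrays are then fused to a nuclease domain in a separate destination vector.
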