>Addgene plasmid #43737 | IV-ACG | depositor partial sequence | sequence record 59002 | IV-ACG sequence 279 bps
CGTCTCGACTCACCCCAGAGCAGGTCGTGGCAATCGCCTCCAACATTGGCGGGAAACAGGCACTCGAGAC
TGTCCAGCGCCTGCTTCCCGTGCTGTGCCAAGCGCACGGCCTCACCCCAGAGCAGGTCGTGGCGATCGCA
AGCCACGACGGAGGAAAGCAAGCCTTGGAAACAGTACAGAGGCTGTTGCCTGTGCTGTGCCAAGCGCACG
GATTAACCCCAGAGCAGGTCGTGGCAATCGCGAGCAATAAGGGCGGAAGACCCGCACTGGAGAGAGACG
