>Addgene plasmid #43737 | IV-ACG | addgene partial sequence | sequence record 62221 | M13-F20 5'-TGTAAAACGACGGCCAGT-3'
CTATAGGGCGAATTGGGCCCTCTAGATGCATGCTCGAGCGGCCGCCAGTGTGATGGATATCTGCAGAATT
CGCCCTTATATAGATGCCGTCCTAGCGCGTCTCGACTCACCCCAGAGCAGGTCGTGGCAATCGCCTCCAA
CATTGGCGGGAAACAGGCACTCGAGACTGTCCAGCGCCTGCTTCCCGTGCTGTGCCAAGCGCACGGCCTC
ACCCCAGAGCAGGTCGTGGCGATCGCAAGCCACGACGGAGGAAAGCAAGCCTTGGAAACAGTACAGAGGC
TGTTGCCTGTGCTGTGCCAAGCGCACGGATTAACCCCAGAGCAGGTCGTGGCAATCGCGAGCAATAAGGG
CGGAAGACCCGCACTGGAGAGAGACGTGGGCACAGGAAAGATACTTAAGGGCGAATTCCAGCACACTGGC
GGCCGTTACTAGTGGATCCGAGCTCGGTACCAAGCTTGGCGTAATCATGGTCATAGCTGTTTCCTGTGTG
AAATTGTTATCCGCTCACAATTCCACACAACATACGAGCCGGAAGCATAAAGTGTAAAGCCTGGGGTGCC
TAATGAGTGAGCTAACTCACATTAATTGCGTTGCGCTCACTGCCCGCTTTCCAGTCGGGAAACCTGTCGT
GCCAGCTGCATTAATGAATCGGCCAACGCGCGGGGAGAGGCGGTTTGCGTATTGGGCGCTCTTCCGCTTC
CTCGCTCACTGACTCGCTGCGCTCGGTCGTTCGGCTGCGGCGAGCGGTATCAGCTCACTCAAAGGCGGTA
ATACGGTTATCCACAGAATCAGGGGATAACGCAGGAAAGAACATGTGAGCAAAAGGCCAGCAAAAGGCCA
GGAACCGTAAAAAGGCCGCGTTGCTGGCGTTTTTCCATAGGCTCCGCCCCCCTGACGAGCATCACAAAAA
T
